>Addgene plasmid #171561 | pKMyc-fly DGCR8 | addgene full sequence | sequence record 339263 | Addgene NGS Result
CCGAGCGCAGCGAGTCAGTGAGCGAGGAAGCGGAAGAGCGCCCAATACGCAAACCGCCTCTCCCCGCGCG
TTGGCCGATTCATTAATGCAGCTGGCACGACAGGTTTCCCGACTGGAAAGCGGGCAGTGAGCGCAACGCA
ATTAATGTGAGTTAGCTCACTCATTAGGCACCCCAGGCTTTACACTTTATGCTTCCGGCTCGTATGTTGT
GTGGAATTGTGAGCGGATAACAATTTCACACAGGAAACAGCTATGACATGATTACGAATTAATTCGAGCT
CGCCCGACATTGATTATTGACTAGTTATTAATAGTAATCAATTACGGGGTCATTAGTTCATAGCCCATAT
ATGGAGTTCCGCGTTACATAACTTACGGTAAATGGCCCGCCTGGCTGACCGCCCAACGACCCCCGCCCAT
TGACGTCAATAATGACGTATGTTCCCATAGTAACGCCAATAGGGACTTTCCATTGACGTCAATGGGTGGA
GTATTTACGGTAAACTGCCCACTTGGCAGTACATCAAGTGTATCATATGCCAAGTACGCCCCCTATTGAC
GTCAATGACGGTAAATGGCCCGCCTGGCATTATGCCCAGTACATGACCTTATGGGACTTTCCTACTTGGC
AGTACATCTACGTATTAGTCATCGCTATTACCATGGTGATGCGGTTTTGGCAGTACATCAATGGGCGTGG
ATAGCGGTTTGACTCACGGGGATTTCCAAGTCTCCACCCCATTGACGTCAATGGGAGTTTGTTTTGGCAC
CAAAATCAACGGGACTTTCCAAAATGTCGTAACAACTCCGCCCCATTGACGCAAATGGGCGGTAGGCGTG
TACGGTGGGAGGTCTATATAAGCAGAGCTCGTTTAGTGAACCGTCAGATCGCCTGGAGACGCCATCCACG
CTGTTTTGACCTCCATAGAAGACACCGGGACCGATCCAGCCTCCGCGGCCGGGAACGGTGCATTGGAACG
CGGATTCCCCGTGCCAAGAGTGACGTAAGTACCGCCTATAGAGTCTATAGGCCCACCCCCTTGGCTTCGT
TAGAACGCGGCTACAATTAATACATAACCTTATGTATCATACACATACGATTTAGGTGACACTATAGAAT
AACATCCACTTTGCCTTTCTCTCCACAGGTGTCCACTCCCAGGTCCAACTGCACCTCGGTTCTAAGCTTC
TGCAGGTCGACATGGAACAGAAACTCATCTCTGAAGAGGATCTGTCTAGAGGATCCATGGCGGAGAAGCC
GCTGGCCGACTGCCCGGACTCTGGGCAGGTCCGCAAGCGTCCCCGTCTGGAGGACGAGGAGCAGGAGCTC
AAGGTGGCCGGCTTTTCGCTGAGCGCCATCGAGGAAATGCGGCGGACCAGGGACAACGAGCTGCAGAACG
AACCCATGGACCAGCAACTGCGACAGTTCCAGGTTCTCGACGAAGTCGGCTCTGGCAGCGATGAGGATGA
TGAGTCAGACAACGCTAGCGAGCAGCAGGGCGGAAGGTATGGAGAAGGAGGCGACGAGGAGGAAGAGGCG
GCTGATGGTGACGGCGAAGAATACGATTCCTCGGAATTCGATGATGACGAGATCGAGAATCTGCTGGACG
AGAAGCTGCCCGAAGAGCTCCGCGAGTCAAAGCAGCCCAAATACGAGCAGCGTTTCAAGACTGTGCTGGA
AGAAAAGCGCCTCAACCACTTTGAAGTCCTACCCGAGGGATGGGTGCAGGTGACCCACAACAGTGGAATG
CCGCTCTTCTTGCATCGCAAAACTCGCGTCTGTTGCGCATCGAGGCCCTATTTTCTCGGCACTGGAAGTG
CCCGCAAGCATGCAGTGCCCTTGGGAGCAATCCCCTGTCTTAACTACAGGCGGGCTTTGGAGGAAGAGTC
GGAGGTGGAGCAACAAAAGACGGATGGAGCGCCGCCAGTGGCTGTGTGTCCCATGGCCGGAGCTTCCGCT
TTACCGGCCGAAGCCATGGACGTGGAGGGAAAAGAGAACAACGAAGGCAGCACCGATTCCAAAACCCAAC
CAGATGGAATAACTGCCCTTATGCCGGCTGCTAAAATTGTTACGGTCAACGAGAATACCCAAAAGGAATC
CATTACACCGGAGCAACTAAACACCTACTGCCAGAAACTCTTCAAATTCAAGGTGATTCGTGTGCTGCGA
TTTCGGAGTTGGAATGCTCGCCGCAAGTTCACAAAAAACCGCAAACACATCAAGAATATTCAACGACCCA
CGCTGCCGGATGGCACTAAGCTTATTAAGTTCCCAATACTAGCGAATGCTGGCGAAGGATCAACGAACCC
GCGCGGTCGGAAGGAGTGGATCATGAATCCCAATGGCAAGAGCTTCGTCTGCATCCTGCACGAGTACGTG
CAGCATGCTCTGAAAACGCAGCCCACCTATGAGTTCAAGGAGCTCCAAAACGCAGCCACGCCTTACTCCG
CCACCGTATCGGTGAACAATCTCAAGTATGGCACGGGCTATGGCACTAGTAAAAAGCAGGCCAAGTCAGA
GGCGGCTCGGGAAACGCTGGAAATACTCATTCCCGATGTCAAGGACAAGATAACGGGCAACAATAAGGAC
CAAAAGAGCGGCACTGCGAAGAAAGCGCAGAGCGATCTGTCTGTTTTCGATGACATCCGCATCGAAGATC
CCCGAGTCACCGAATTCTGCAACAAGACGACGGAGCCATCTCCCAACGCCATTCTGCTGACTTGCTTGCA
GCGCAACTACGGCAGCGATGTTCAGATCAGCCAGGAGATCAACCGCACCGCGAATAACAAGAACGAGTTT
ACCATGACCGTGGGCAAACATACTGCCAAAGTGGTGTGTAAAAACAAGCGGGAGGGCAAGCAGTTGGCTT
CGCAAGCAATCCTCCAGATTTTGCATCCGCACATCCAGACCTGGGGTTCCTTGTTGCGCCTCTACGGCAA
CAACTCCATAAAGACCTTCAAGGAGAAGAAGCTGGAGGAGCAGGAGATCACCGTGCTGCAGAGCAAGGCG
GCAGTCAACCAACCCAACTACGCCATACTGGACAAACTTAAATCCGAGATGTTGAAACTGTGTGCCAAGC
AAGAGAGCGTCCTAACCATGGGCACTTTTGTGCCGCCAAGCGACGTCGATCTGCCCACTTCCTCCGGGTC
CAATTTGAACAACGTGGAACTTTGAGCGGCCGCTTGAATTCATCGATGGCCGCCATGGCCCAACTTGTTT
ATTGCAGCTTATAATGGTTACAAATAAAGCAATAGCATCACAAATTTCACAAATAAAGCATTTTTTTCAC
TGCATTCTAGTTGTGGTTTGTCCAAACTCATCAATGTATCTTATCATGTCTGGATCGGGAATTAATTCGG
CGCAGCACCATGGCCTGAAATAACCTCTGAAAGAGGAACTTGGTTAGGTACCTTCTGAGGCGGAAAGAAC
CAGCTGTGGAATGTGTGTCAGTTAGGGTGTGGAAAGTCCCCAGGCTCCCCAGCAGGCAGAAGTATGCAAA
GCATGCATCTCAATTAGTCAGCAACCAGGTGTGGAAAGTCCCCAGGCTCCCCAGCAGGCAGAAGTATGCA
AAGCATGCATCTCAATTAGTCAGCAACCATAGTCCCGCCCCTAACTCCGCCCATCCCGCCCCTAACTCCG
CCCAGTTCCGCCCATTCTCCGCCCCATGGCTGACTAATTTTTTTTATTTATGCAGAGGCCGAGGCCGCCT
CGGCCTCTGAGCTATTCCAGAAGTAGTGAGGAGGCTTTTTTGGAGGCCTAGGCTTTTGCAAAAAGCTGTT
AACAGCTTGGCACTGGCCGTCGTTTTACAACGTCGTGACTGGGAAAACCCTGGCGTTACCCAACTTAATC
GCCTTGCAGCACATCCCCCTTTCGCCAGCTGGCGTAATAGCGAAGAGGCCCGCACCGATCGCCCTTCCCA
ACAGTTGCGCAGCCTGAATGGCGAATGGCGCCTGATGCGGTATTTTCTCCTTACGCATCTGTGCGGTATT
TCACACCGCATA
[142 nt withheld, positions 4003-4144]
C
[141 nt withheld, positions 4146-4286]
CCTTTGACGTTGGAGTCCACGTTCTTT
[37 nt withheld, positions 4314-4350]
ACCCTATCTCGGGCTATTCTTTTGATTTATAAGGGATTTTGCCGATTTCGGCCTATTGGTTAAAAAATGA
GCTGATTTAACAAAAATTTAACGCGAATTTTAACAAAATATTAACGTTTACAATTTTATGGTGCACTCTC
AGTACAATCTGCTCTGATGCCGCATAGTTAAGCCAGCCCCGACACCCGCCAACACCCGCTGACGCGCCCT
GACGGGCTTGTCTGCTCCCGGCATCCGCTTACAGACAAGCTGTGACCGTCTCCGGGAGCTGCATGTGTCA
GAGGTTTTCACCGTCATCACCGAAACGCGCGAGACGAAAGGGCCTCGTGATACGCCTATTTTTATAGGTT
AATGTCATGATAATAATGGTTTCTTAGACGTCAGGTGGCACTTTTCGGGGAAATGTGCGCGGAACCCCTA
TTTGTTTATTTTTCTAAATACATTCAAATATGTATCCGCTCATGAGACAATAACCCTGATAAATGCTTCA
ATAATATTGAAAAAGGAAGAGTATGAGTATTCAACATTTCCGTGTCGCCCTTATTCCCTTTTTTGCGGCA
TTTTGCCTTCCTGTTTTTGCTCACCCAGAAACGCTGGTGAAAGTAAAAGATGCTGAAGATCAGTTGGGTG
CACGAGTGGGTTACATCGAACTGGATCTCAACAGCGGTAAGATCCTTGAGAGTTTTCGCCCCGAAGAACG
TTTTCCAATGATGAGCACTTTTAAAGTTCTGCTATGTGGCGCGGTATTATCCCGTATTGACGCCGGGCAA
GAGCAACTCGGTCGCCGCATACACTATTCTCAGAATGACTTGGTTGAGTACTCACCAGTCACAGAAAAGC
ATCTTACGGATGGCATGACAGTAAGAGAATTATGCAGTGCTGCCATAACCATGAGTGATAACACTGCGGC
CAACTTACTTCTGACAACGATCGGAGGACCGAAGGAGCTAACCGCTTTTTTGCACAACATGGGGGATCAT
GTAACTCGCCTTGATCGTTGGGAACCGGAGCTGAATGAAGCCATACCAAACGACGAGCGTGACACCACGA
TGCCTGTAGCAATGGCAACAACGTTGCGCAAACTATTAACTGGCGAACTACTTACTCTAGCTTCCCGGCA
ACAATTAATAGACTGGATGGAGGCGGATAAAGTTGCAGGACCACTTCTGCGCTCGGCCCTTCCGGCTGGC
TGGTTTATTGCTGATAAATCTGGAGCCGGTGAGCGTGGGTCTCGCGGTATCATTGCAGCACTGGGGCCAG
ATGGTAAGCCCTCCCGTATCGTAGTTATCTACACGACGGGGAGTCAGGCAACTATGGATGAACGAAATAG
ACAGATCGCTGAGATAGGTGCCTCACTGATTAAGCATTGGTAACTGTCAGACCAAGTTTACTCATATATA
CTTTAGATTGATTTAAAACTTCATTTTTAATTTAAAAGGATCTAGGTGAAGATCCTTTTTGATAATCTCA
TGACCAAAATCCCTTAACGTGAGTTTTCGTTCCACTGAGCGTCAGACCCCGTAGAAAAGATCAAAGGATC
TTCTTGAGATCCTTTTTTTCTGCGCGTAATCTGCTGCTTGCAAACAAAAAAACCACCGCTACCAGCGGTG
GTTTGTTTGCCGGATCAAGAGCTACCAACTCTTTTTCCGAAGGTAACTGGCTTCAGCAGAGCGCAGATAC
CAAATACTGTTCTTCTAGTGTAGCCGTAGTTAGGCCACCACTTCAAGAACTCTGTAGCACCGCCTACATA
CCTCGCTCTGCTAATCCTGTTACCAGTGGCTGCTGCCAGTGGCGATAAGTCGTGTCTTACCGGGTTGGAC
TCAAGACGATAGTTACCGGATAAGGCGCAGCGGTCGGGCTGAACGGGGGGTTCGTGCACACAGCCCAGCT
TGGAGCGAACGACCTACACCGAACTGAGATACCTACAGCGTGAGCTATGAGAAAGCGCCACGCTTCCCGA
AGGGAGAAAGGCGGACAGGTATCCGGTAAGCGGCAGGGTCGGAACAGGAGAGCGCACGAGGGAGCTTCCA
GGGGGAAACGCCTGGTATCTTTATAGTCCTGTCGGGTTTCGCCACCTCTGACTTGAGCGTCGATTTTTGT
GATGCTCGTCAGGGGGGCGGAGCCTATGGAAAAACGCCAGCAACGCGGCCTTTTTACGGTTCCTGGCCTT
TTGCTGGCCTTTTGCTCACATGTTCTTTCCTGCGTTATCCCCTGATTCTGTGGATAACCGTATTACCGCC
TTTGAGTGAGCTGATACCGCTCGCCGCAGCCGAACGA
Features (pLannotate 1.2.2; 21 found; start..end, strand, type, name):
      1..36      +  rep_origin     RSF ori (fragment): Plasmids containing the RSF 1030 origin of replication can be propagated in E. coli cells that contain additional plasmids with compatible origins.
     38..130     +  CDS            lacI (fragment): lac repressor; lacI; The lac repressor binds to the lac operator to inhibit transcription in E. coli. This inhibition can be relieved by adding lactose or isopropyl-β-D-thiogalactopyranoside (IPTG).
    143..164     +  protein_bind   CAP binding site: CAP binding activates transcription in the presence of cAMP. E. coli catabolite activator protein
    179..209     +  promoter       lac promoter: promoter for the E. coli lac operon
    217..233     +  protein_bind   lac operator: The lac repressor binds to the lac operator to inhibit transcription in E. coli. This inhibition can be relieved by adding lactose or isopropyl-β-D-thiogalactopyranoside (IPTG). lac repressor encoded by lacI
    286..665     +  enhancer       CMV enhancer: human cytomegalovirus immediate early enhancer
    666..869     +  promoter       CMV promoter: human cytomegalovirus (CMV) immediate early promoter
   1005..1048    +  intron         CMV intron (fragment): modified intron A from human cytomegalovirus
   1100..1118    +  promoter       SP6 promoter: promoter for bacteriophage SP6 RNA polymerase
   1122..1159    +  CDS            IgH signal sequence (fragment): signal sequence from the mouse immunoglobulin heavy chain variable region
   1208..1234    +  CDS            3xMyc (fragment): 3 tandem Myc epitope tags
   3212..3346    +  polyA_signal   SV40 poly(A) signal: SV40 polyadenylation signal
   3415..3772    +  promoter       SV40 promoter: SV40 enhancer and early promoter
   3791..3945    +  CDS            lacZα (fragment): LacZα fragment of β-galactosidase; lacZ fragment
   3951..4002    -  misc_feature   bom (fragment): basis of mobility region from pBR322
   4021..4401    +  rep_origin     M13 ori (sequence partly withheld): M13 bacteriophage origin of replication; arrow indicates direction of (+) strand synthesis
   4477..4526    -  misc_feature   bom (fragment): basis of mobility region from pBR322
   4628..4663    -  CDS            rop (fragment): Rop protein, which maintains plasmids at low copy number; rop
   4758..4862    +  promoter       AmpR promoter: bla
   4863..5723    +  CDS            AmpR: β-lactamase; bla; confers resistance to ampicillin, carbenicillin, and related antibiotics
   5894..6482    +  rep_origin     ori: high-copy-number ColE1/pMB1/pBR322/pUC origin of replication
