[The description below was written by a language model from this plasmid's Addgene catalogue record and pLannotate feature annotations shown in this document.]
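Description:
pKMyc-fly DGCR8 is a mammalian expression plasmid of about 6.6 kb, built on the pKMyc backbone, that carries the Drosophila melanogaster gene pasha (CG1800), the fly counterpart of DGCR8. In bacteria it is maintained as a high-copy plasmid through a ColE1/pUC-type origin and selected with ampicillin via the β-lactamase gene and its own promoter. An M13 phage origin is also present, which in principle allows production of single-stranded DNA. Several short annotated fragments (lacI, lacZα, bom, rop, an RSF origin piece, and the lac promoter/operator region) look like remnants of the cloning vector's ancestry rather than functional parts.

The expression cassette is driven by the human cytomegalovirus immediate-early enhancer and promoter, followed by a fragment of CMV intron A and an SP6 promoter that could support in vitro transcription. Just downstream, the annotation picks up a short match to a Myc epitope, consistent with the backbone name and suggesting an N-terminal Myc tag on the encoded protein. A brief match to an immunoglobulin signal sequence is only fragmentary and should not be read as a functional secretion signal. The pasha coding sequence itself is not annotated in the feature table, but it presumably occupies the roughly 2 kb unannotated gap between the Myc match and the SV40 polyadenylation signal that terminates the transcript. An SV40 enhancer/early promoter lies further downstream, with no mammalian selection marker annotated after it. The record gives the purpose simply as encoding fly DGCR8 protein and does not specify the cloning sites. The design suits transient expression of tagged Pasha in mammalian cells, for example for detection or pulldown through the epitope.
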