Addgene plasmid #171561: pKMyc-fly DGCR8
Purpose: Encodes fly DGCR8 protein
Depositing lab: Yan Zeng. Depositing organization: Nanjing Agricultural University.
Backbone
  Vector backbone: pKMyc
  Vector type: Mammalian Expression
Growth in bacteria
  Bacterial resistance: Ampicillin, 100 μg/mL
  Growth temperature: 37°C
  Growth strain: DH5alpha
  Copy number: High Copy
Gene/Insert
  Gene/Insert name: Pasha(CG1800)
  Species: D. melanogaster (fly)
  Entrez Gene: pasha (a.k.a. Dmel_CG1800, CG1800, DGCR8, Dmel\CG1800, PASHA, Pasha, cg1800, dmDGCR8)
  Cloning method: Restriction Enzyme; 5′ cloning site Unknown (unknown if destroyed)
Terms and licenses: Academic/Nonprofit Terms; Industry Terms: Not Available to Industry
How to cite: pKMyc-fly DGCR8 was a gift from Yan Zeng (Addgene plasmid # 171561 ; http://n2t.net/addgene:171561 ; RRID:Addgene_171561)
